>Addgene plasmid #29606 | 426Gal-FUS-285-526aa-YFP | addgene partial sequence | sequence record 35047 | 29606 with EGFP-N
GCTCCTCGCCCTTGCTCACCATTAAGCTTGATATCGAATTCCTGCAGCCCATCACCACTTTGTACAAGAA
AGCTGGGTCATACGGCCTCTCCCTGCGATCCTGTCTGTGCTCACCCCTGGAATCCATCTTGCCAGGGCCA
AAGCCACCTCTGTCCCCACCACCCCGGCCCCCTCGGAAGCCTCCACGGTCCCCGCCGCGGCCCCGGTAGC
CGCCTCGATCATAGCCTCCTCTGCCACCACGACGATCATCCCCGTAGTTACCCCCCATGTGAGAGCCACC
TGGTCCCCCTCCTGGGCCATCTGGTTTAGGGGCCTTACACTGGTTGCATTCATTCCTCCAAGAGAAGTTC
ATATTCTCACAGGTGGGATTAGGACACTTCCAGTCACCAGCTCGCTGCTGTCCTCCACCGCCACCACCTC
CACTGGGAAATCCTCCTCGGCCACCACCACCACTGCCACCACCTCCATAGCCTCCACGGCCCATGGGTCC
TCCTCGCCCTCGGCCTCCACGACCATTGCCACCACCCCGATTAAAGTCTGCCCGGCGAGTAGCAAATGAG
ACCTTGATAGGATTTCCGGAGAATTCTTTACCATCAAACCAGTCAATAGCTGCTTTAGCTGAAGGTGGGT
CATCAAAAGAGACCGTTGCCTCTCCCTTCAGCTTGCCAGTTTCCCTGTCTGTGTACAAATTAATCATGGG
CTGTCCCGTTTTCTTGTTTGTCTTAATAATACCAATCTGC
