>Addgene plasmid #29606 | 426Gal-FUS-285-526aa-YFP | addgene partial sequence | sequence record 37182 | GAL1 5'-AATATACCTCTATACTTTAACGTC-3'
CCGGATTCTGACTGTGGATCCCCCATCACAAGTTTGTACAAAAAAGCAGGCTTCGAAGGAGATAACAAAA
TGAACACCATCTTTGTGCAAGGCCTGGGTGAGAATGTTACAATTGAGTCTGTGGCTGATTACTTCAAGCA
GATTGGTATTATTAAGACAAACAAGAAAACGGGACAGCCCATGATTAATTTGTACACAGACAGGGAAACT
GGCAAGCTGAAGGGAGAGGCAACGGTCTCTTTTGATGACCCACCTTCAGCTAAAGCAGCTATTGACTGGT
TTGATGGTAAAGAATTCTCCGGAAATCCTATCAAGGTCTCATTTGCTACTCGCCGGGCAGACTTTAATCG
GGGTGGTGGCAATGGTCGTGGAGGCCGAGGGCGAGGAGGACCCATGGGCCGTGGAGGCTATGGAGGTGGT
GGCAGTGGTGGTGGTGGCCGAGGAGGATTTCCCAGTGGAGGTGGTGGCGGTGGAGGACAGCAGCGAGCTG
GTGACTGGAAGTGTCCTAATCCCACCTGTGAGAATATGAACTTCTCTTGGAGGAATGAATGCAACCAGTG
TAAGGCCCCTAAACCAGATGGCCCAGGAGGGGGACCAGGTGGCTCTCACATGGGGGGTAACTACGGGGAT
GATCGTCGTGGTGGCAGAGGAGGCTATGATCGAGGCGGCTACCGGGGCCGCGGCGGGGACCGTGGAGGCT
TCCGAGGGGG
