[The description below was written by a language model from this plasmid's Addgene catalogue record.]
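Description:
426Gal-FUS-285-526aa-YFP is a yeast expression plasmid built on pAG426Gal-ccdB-EYFP, a member of the pAG Gateway-compatible destination vector series. In that naming scheme, "426" denotes a high-copy 2μ episomal vector carrying the URA3 auxotrophic marker, and "Gal" denotes a galactose-inducible GAL1 promoter. The record itself confirms only URA3 selection in yeast, ampicillin resistance, and high copy number in bacteria; no feature table is supplied, so origins and promoter details are inferred from the backbone name rather than listed explicitly. The record gives restriction enzyme cloning as the method and names a ccdB-tolerant strain for propagation. That strain is normally needed only while the ccdB cassette is still present, and the record does not say whether it remains in this construct.

The payload is a 726 bp fragment of human FUS (also known as TLS, fused in sarcoma/translocated in liposarcoma) encoding amino acids 285–526, the C-terminal part of the protein. It is fused at its C terminus to YFP, the EYFP tag supplied by the backbone. Expression therefore yields a fluorescent truncated FUS protein whose localisation and aggregation state can be followed by microscopy in living yeast, with induction controlled by the carbon source.

The associated publication concerns the molecular determinants and genetic modifiers of aggregation and toxicity of the ALS disease protein FUS/TLS. This construct appears to be one of a set of truncation variants used to map which regions of FUS are required for inclusion formation and toxicity in a yeast model.
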