Addgene plasmid #29606: 426Gal-FUS-285-526aa-YFP
Depositing lab: Aaron Gitler. Depositing organization: University of Pennsylvania. Publication: Molecular determinants and genetic modifiers of aggregation and toxicity for the ALS disease protein FUS/TLS. Sun Z, Diaz Z, Fang X, Hart MP, Chesi A, Shorter J, Gitler AD. PLoS Biol. 2011 Apr;9(4):e1000614. doi: 10.1371/journal.pbio.1000614. Epub 2011 Apr 26. PubMed 21541367.
Backbone
  Vector backbone: pAG426Gal-ccdB-EYFP
  Backbone manufacturer: Susan Lindquist (Addgene plasmid # 14227)
  Backbone size w/o insert (bp): 8126
  Vector type: Yeast Expression
  Selectable markers: URA3
Growth in bacteria
  Bacterial resistance: Ampicillin, 100 μg/mL
  Growth temperature: 37°C
  Growth strain: ccdB Survival
  Growth instructions: ccdB Survival
  Copy number: High Copy
Gene/Insert
  Gene/Insert name: FUS-285-526aa (alt names: TLS; fused in sarcoma; translocated in liposarcoma)
  Species: H. sapiens (human)
  Insert size (bp): 726
  Mutation: Contains FUS aa# 285-526
  Entrez Gene: FUS (a.k.a. ALS6, ETM4, FUS1, HNRNPP2, POMP75, TLS, altFUS)
  Tag / fusion protein: YFP (C terminal on insert)
  Cloning method: Restriction Enzyme
  Sequencing primers: 5′ n/a
Terms and licenses: Academic/Nonprofit Terms; Industry Terms: Not Available to Industry
How to cite: 426Gal-FUS-285-526aa-YFP was a gift from Aaron Gitler (Addgene plasmid # 29606 ; http://n2t.net/addgene:29606 ; RRID:Addgene_29606)
